Addgene plasmid #102827: pDEST14-SpyCatcher002
Purpose: Bacterial expression of SpyCatcher002 for covalent coupling to SpyTag002-linked proteins
Depositing lab: Mark Howarth. Depositing organization: University of Oxford. Publication: Evolving accelerated amidation by SpyTag/SpyCatcher to analyze membrane dynamics. Keeble AH, Banerjee A, Reddington SC, Ferla MP, Howarth M, Khairil Anuar INA. Angew Chem Int Ed Engl. 2017 Oct 10. doi: 10.1002/anie.201707623. PubMed 29024296.
Backbone
  Vector backbone: pDEST14-SpyCatcher
  Backbone manufacturer: Thermo Fisher Scientific
  Backbone size w/o insert (bp): 6422
  Vector type: Bacterial Expression
Growth in bacteria
  Bacterial resistance: Ampicillin, 100 μg/mL
  Growth temperature: 37°C
  Growth strain: DH5alpha
  Copy number: High Copy
Gene/Insert
  Gene/Insert name: SpyCatcher002
  Species: Synthetic
  Insert size (bp): 433
  Promoter: T7
  Tag / fusion protein: His6 (N terminal on backbone); TEV cleavage site (N terminal on insert); GSSGS (C terminal on insert)
  Cloning method: Gibson Cloning
  Sequencing primers: 5′ T7F; 3′ T7R
Terms and licenses: Academic/Nonprofit Terms; Industry Terms: Not Available to Industry
How to cite: pDEST14-SpyCatcher002 was a gift from Mark Howarth (Addgene plasmid # 102827 ; http://n2t.net/addgene:102827 ; RRID:Addgene_102827)
