[The description below was written by a language model from this plasmid's Addgene catalogue record and pLannotate feature annotations shown in this document.]
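Description:
pDEST14-SpyCatcher002 is a bacterial expression plasmid for producing SpyCatcher002, a synthetic engineered protein partner that forms a spontaneous covalent (isopeptide/amide) bond with the SpyTag002 peptide. It is derived from an earlier pDEST14-SpyCatcher construct, with the roughly 430 bp insert introduced by Gibson assembly. Propagation in E. coli relies on a ColE1/pMB1-type origin, accompanied here by the pBR322 bom region and the rop gene, and selection is by ampicillin through the β-lactamase gene and its own promoter. An f1 origin is also present, which permits single-stranded DNA production with helper phage. The catalogue lists the plasmid as high copy, although rop is normally associated with copy-number restraint. The sequenced record is 4,076 nt, noticeably smaller than the 6,422 bp backbone size given in the catalogue, which probably refers to the unmodified commercial destination vector.

Expression is driven by a T7 promoter followed by the phage T7 gene 10 ribosome binding site, so the protein is made in hosts supplying T7 RNA polymerase, and transcription ends at a T7 terminator. The open reading frame begins with an N-terminal histidine tag for metal-affinity purification, followed by a TEV protease site that allows tag removal, then SpyCatcher002 with a short C-terminal GSSGS linker. The SpyCatcher002 coding region itself is not annotated in the feature table but lies in the unannotated stretch after the TEV site. The annotation software also flags a second short His-like fragment and a gene 10-derived fragment just upstream of the terminator. The catalogue does not list these as tags, and the record does not state whether they are translated. The purified protein is intended for covalent coupling to SpyTag002-fused proteins.
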