Features (pLannotate 1.2.2; 14 found; start..end, strand, type, name):
      1..19      +  promoter       T7 promoter: promoter for bacteriophage T7 RNA polymerase
     51..73      +  RBS            RBS: efficient ribosome binding site from bacteriophage T7 gene 10 (Olins and Rangwala, 1989)
     91..110     +  CDS            8xHis (fragment): 8xHis affinity tag
    132..152     +  CDS            TEV site: tobacco etch virus (TEV) protease recognition and cleavage site
    577..594     +  CDS            9xHis (fragment): 9xHis affinity tag
    604..653     +  CDS            SET1 (fragment): solubility-enhancement tag derived from T7 phage gene 10B
    661..708     +  terminator     T7 terminator: transcription terminator for bacteriophage T7 RNA polymerase
    745..1173    +  rep_origin     f1 ori (sequence partly withheld): f1 bacteriophage origin of replication; arrow indicates direction of (+) strand synthesis
   1226..1330    +  promoter       AmpR promoter: bla
   1331..2191    +  CDS            AmpR: β-lactamase; bla; confers resistance to ampicillin, carbenicillin, and related antibiotics
   2362..2950    +  rep_origin     ori: high-copy-number ColE1/pMB1/pBR322/pUC origin of replication
   3136..3275    -  misc_feature   bom: basis of mobility region from pBR322
   3377..3568    -  CDS            rop: Rop protein, which maintains plasmids at low copy number; rop
   3585..3965    +  CDS            YPB1_ECOLX: Protein predicted: Swiss-Prot protein existence level 4. From Escherichia coli.
>Addgene plasmid #102827 | pDEST14-SpyCatcher002 | addgene full sequence | sequence record 200984 | Addgene NGS Result
TAATACGACTCACTATAGGGAGACCACAACGGTTTCCCTCTAGAAATAATTTTGTTTAACTTTAAGAAGG
AGATATACATATGTCGTACTACCATCACCATCACCATCACGATTACGACATCCCAACGACCGAAAACCTG
TATTTTCAGGGCGCCATGGTAACCACCTTATCAGGTTTATCAGGTGAGCAAGGTCCGTCCGGTGATATGA
CAACTGAAGAAGATAGTGCTACCCATATTAAATTCTCAAAACGTGATGAGGACGGCCGTGAGTTAGCTGG
TGCAACTATGGAGTTGCGTGATTCATCTGGTAAAACTATTAGTACATGGATTTCAGATGGACATGTGAAG
GATTTCTACCTGTATCCAGGAAAATATACATTTGTCGAAACCGCAGCACCAGACGGTTATGAGGTAGCAA
CTGCTATTACCTTTACAGTTAATGAGCAAGGTCAGGTTACTGTAAATGGCGAAGCAACTAAAGGTGACGC
TCATACTGGATCCAGTGGTAGCTAAATGGTTGATGCTTGAGGATCCGAATTCGAGCTCCGTCGACAAGCT
TGCGGCCGCACTCGAGCACCACCACCACCACCACTGAGATCCGGCTGCTAACAAAGCCCGAAAGGAAGCT
GAGTTGGCTGCTGCCACCGCTGAGCAATAACTAGCATAACCCCTTGGGGCCTCTAAACGGGTCTTGAGGG
GTTTTTTGCTGAAAGGAGGAACTATATCCGGATTGGCGAATGGG
[124 nt withheld, positions 745-868]
C
[91 nt withheld, positions 870-960]
A
[49 nt withheld, positions 962-1010]
CCTTTGACGTTGGAGTCCACGTTCTTT
[37 nt withheld, positions 1038-1074]
ACCCTATCTCGGTCTATTCTTTTGATTTATAAGGGATTTTGCCGATTTCGGCCTATTGGTTAAAAAATGA
GCTGATTTAACAAAAATTTAACGCGAATTTTAACAAAATATTAACGCTTACAATTTAGGTGGCACTTTTC
GGGGAAATGTGCGCGGAACCCCTATTTGTTTATTTTTCTAAATACATTCAAATATGTATCCGCTCATGAG
ACAATAACCCTGGTAAATGCTTCAATAATATTGAAAAAGGAAGAGTATGAGTATTCAACATTTCCGTGTC
GCCCTTATTCCCTTTTTTGCGGCATTTTGCCTTCCTGTTTTTGCTCACCCAGAAACGCTGGTGAAAGTAA
AAGATGCTGAAGATCAGTTGGGTGCACGAGTGGGTTACATCGAACTGGATCTCAACAGCGGTAAGATCCT
TGAGAGTTTTCGCCCCGAAGAACGTTTTCCAATGATGAGCACTTTTAAAGTTCTGCTATGTGGCGCGGTA
TTATCCCGTATTGACGCCGGGCAAGAGCAACTCGGTCGCCGCATACACTATTCTCAGAATGACTTGGTTG
AGTACTCACCAGTCACAGAAAAGCATCTTACGGATGGCATGACAGTAAGAGAATTATGCAGTGCTGCCAT
AACCATGAGTGATAACACTGCGGCCAACTTACTTCTGACAACGATCGGAGGACCGAAGGAGCTAACCGCT
TTTTTGCACAACATGGGGGATCATGTAACTCGCCTTGATCGTTGGGAACCGGAGCTGAATGAAGCCATAC
CAAACGACGAGCGTGACACCACGATGCCTGCAGCAATGGCAACAACGTTGCGCAAACTATTAACTGGCGA
ACTACTTACTCTAGCTTCCCGGCAACAATTAATAGACTGGATGGAGGCGGATAAAGTTGCAGGACCACTT
CTGCGCTCGGCCCTTCCGGCTGGCTGGTTTATTGCTGATAAATCTGGAGCCGGTGAGCGTGGGTCTCGCG
GTATCATTGCAGCACTGGGGCCAGATGGTAAGCCCTCCCGTATCGTAGTTATCTACACGACGGGGAGTCA
GGCAACTATGGATGAACGAAATAGACAGATCGCTGAGATAGGTGCCTCACTGATTAAGCATTGGTAACTG
TCAGACCAAGTTTACTCATATATACTTTAGATTGATTTAAAACTTCATTTTTAATTTAAAAGGATCTAGG
TGAAGATCCTTTTTGATAATCTCATGACCAAAATCCCTTAACGTGAGTTTTCGTTCCACTGAGCGTCAGA
CCCCGTAGAAAAGATCAAAGGATCTTCTTGAGATCCTTTTTTTCTGCGCGTAATCTGCTGCTTGCAAACA
AAAAAACCACCGCTACCAGCGGTGGTTTGTTTGCCGGATCAAGAGCTACCAACTCTTTTTCCGAAGGTAA
CTGGCTTCAGCAGAGCGCAGATACCAAATACTGTCCTTCTAGTGTAGCCGTAGTTAGGCCACCACTTCAA
GAACTCTGTAGCACCGCCTACATACCTCGCTCTGCTAATCCTGTTACCAGTGGCTGCTGCCAGTGGCGAT
AAGTCGTGTCTTACCGGGTTGGACTCAAGACGATAGTTACCGGATAAGGCGCAGCGGTCGGGCTGAACGG
GGGGTTCGTGCACACAGCCCAGCTTGGAGCGAACGACCTACACCGAACTGAGATACCTACAGCGTGAGCT
ATGAGAAAGCGCCACGCTTCCCGAAGGGAGAAAGGCGGACAGGTATCCGGTAAGCGGCAGGGTCGGAACA
GGAGAGCGCACGAGGGAGCTTCCAGGGGGAAACGCCTGGTATCTTTATAGTCCTGTCGGGTTTCGCCACC
TCTGACTTGAGCGTCGATTTTTGTGATGCTCGTCAGGGGGGCGGAGCCTATGGAAAAACGCCAGCAACGC
GGCCTTTTTACGGTTCCTGGCCTTTTGCTGGCCTTTTGCTCACATGTTCTTTCCTGCGTTATCCCCTGAT
TCTGTGGATAACCGTATTACCGCCTTTGAGTGAGCTGATACCGCTCGCCGCAGCCGAACGACCGAGCGCA
GCGAGTCAGTGAGCGAGGAAGCGGAAGAGCGCCTGATGCGGTATTTTCTCCTTACGCATCTGTGCGGTAT
TTCACACCGCAATGGTGCACTCTCAGTACAATCTGCTCTGATGCCGCATAGTTAAGCCAGTATACACTCC
GCTATCGCTACGTGACTGGGTCATGGCTGCGCCCCGACACCCGCCAACACCCGCTGACGCGCCCTGACGG
GCTTGTCTGCTCCCGGCATCCGCTTACAGACAAGCTGTGACCGTCTCCGGGAGCTGCATGTGTCAGAGGT
TTTCACCGTCATCACCGAAACGCGCGAGGCAGCTGCGGTAAAGCTCATCAGCGTGGTCGTGAAGCGATTC
ACAGATGTCTGCCTGTTCATCCGCGTCCAGCTCGTTGAGCTTCTCCAGAAGCGTTAATGTCTGGCTTCTG
ATAAAGCGGGCCATGTTAAGGGCGGTTTTTTCCTGTTTGGTCACTGATGCCTCCGTGTAAGGGGGATTTC
TGTTCATGGGGGTAATGATACCGATGAAACGAGAGAGGATGCTCACGATACGGGTTACTGATGATGAACA
TGCCCGGTTACTGGAACGTTGTGAGGGTAAACAACTGGCGGTATGGATGCGGCGGGACCAGAGAAAAATC
ACTCAGGGTCAATGCCAGCGCTTCGTTAATACAGATGTAGGTGTTCCACAGGGTAGCCAGCAGCATCCTG
CGATGCAGATCCGGAACATAATGGTGCAGGGCGCTGACTTCCGCGTTTCCAGACTTTACGAAACACGGAA
ACCGAAGACCATTCATGTTGTTGCTCAGGTCGCAGACGTTTTGCAGCAGCAGTCGCTTCACGTTCGCTCG
CGTATCGGTGATTCATTCTGCTAACCAGTAAGGCAACCCCGCCAGCCTAGCCGGGTCCTCAACGACAGGA
GCACGATCATGCGCACCCGTGGCCAGGACCCAACGCTGCCCGAGATCTCGATCCCGCGAAAT
