>Addgene plasmid #102827 | pDEST14-SpyCatcher002 | depositor partial sequence | sequence record 194557 | pDEST14 SpyCatcher002 sequence 435 bps
ATGTCGTACTACCATCACCATCACCATCACGATTACGACATCCCAACGACCGAAAACCTGTATTTTCAGG
GCGCCATGGTAACCACCTTATCAGGTTTATCAGGTGAGCAAGGTCCGTCCGGTGATATGACAACTGAAGA
AGATAGTGCTACCCATATTAAATTCTCAAAACGTGATGAGGACGGCCGTGAGTTAGCTGGTGCAACTATG
GAGTTGCGTGATTCATCTGGTAAAACTATTAGTACATGGATTTCAGATGGACATGTGAAGGATTTCTACC
TGTATCCAGGAAAATATACATTTGTCGAAACCGCAGCACCAGACGGTTATGAGGTAGCAACTGCTATTAC
CTTTACAGTTAATGAGCAAGGTCAGGTTACTGTAAATGGCGAAGCAACTAAAGGTGACGCTCATACTGGA
TCCAGTGGTAGCTAA
